Addgene plasmid #208707: pAAV-hSyn-DIO-GRAB-gDA3m
Purpose: Expresses the genetically-encoded fluorescent dopamine (DA) sensor GRAB_gDA3m in neurons in a cre-dependent manner
Depositing lab: Yulong Li. Depositing organization: Peking University. Publication: Improved green and red GRAB sensors for monitoring dopaminergic activity in vivo. Zhuo Y, Luo B, Yi X, Dong H, Miao X, Wan J, Williams JT, Campbell MG, Cai R, Qian T, Li F, Weber SJ, Wang L, Li B, Wei Y, Li G, Wang H, Zheng Y, Zhao Y, Wolf ME, Zhu Y, Watabe-Uchida M, Li Y. Nat Methods. 2023 Nov 30. doi: 10.1038/s41592-023-02100-w. PubMed 38036855.
Backbone
  Vector backbone: pAAV
  Vector type: AAV
Growth in bacteria
  Bacterial resistance: Ampicillin, 100 μg/mL
  Growth temperature: 37°C
  Growth strain: NEB Stable
  Copy number: High Copy
Gene/Insert
  Gene/Insert name: GPCR activation based dopamine (DA) sensor GRAB_gDA3m (alt names: GRAB_gDA3m; gDA3m)
  Species: H. sapiens (human)
  Promoter: hSyn
  Cloning method: Gibson Cloning
  Sequencing primers: 5′ ACGGGCGCGACCATCTGCGC; 3′ CATTAAAGCAGCGTATCC
Terms and licenses: Academic/Nonprofit Terms; Industry Terms: Not Available to Industry
Depositor comments: Please visit https://doi.org/10.1101/2023.08.24.554559 for biorxiv preprint
How to cite: pAAV-hSyn-DIO-GRAB-gDA3m was a gift from Yulong Li (Addgene plasmid # 208707 ; http://n2t.net/addgene:208707 ; RRID:Addgene_208707)
