[The description below was written by a language model from this plasmid's Addgene catalogue record and pLannotate feature annotations shown in this document.]
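Description:
pAAV-hSyn-DIO-GRAB-gDA3m is an AAV transfer plasmid (pAAV backbone, about 6.8 kb) for Cre-dependent neuronal expression of the green fluorescent dopamine sensor GRAB_gDA3m. It is maintained in E. coli through a high-copy ColE1/pUC-type origin with ampicillin selection (AmpR under its own promoter), and it also carries an f1 phage origin. The expression cassette is flanked by AAV2 inverted terminal repeats, which allow the intervening DNA to be packaged into recombinant AAV particles. The right ITR is annotated in full, whereas only short fragments of the left ITR were detected in the sequencing result, a common outcome for these structured repeats.

Between the ITRs, the human synapsin I (hSyn) promoter restricts expression to neurons. Downstream lies a DIO (double-floxed inverted orientation) cassette, in which paired lox2272 and loxP sites in opposing orientations bracket the sensor coding sequence, which sits on the reverse strand relative to the promoter. Without Cre the antisense insert is not translated. Cre recombination inverts and then locks it into the sense orientation, so only Cre-expressing neurons produce the sensor. The open reading frame begins with an Igκ leader and consists of a GPCR scaffold interrupted by a GFP-derived module (annotated as cEGFP). The automated annotation matches the flanking receptor segments to D1 dopamine receptor and a related amine receptor by homology, while the catalogue lists the insert species as human. Dopamine binding to the receptor portion changes the fluorescence of the embedded fluorescent protein. A WPRE and the human growth hormone polyadenylation signal follow the cassette to enhance transcript stability and processing. The construct is intended for monitoring dopaminergic activity in genetically defined neuronal populations in vivo.
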