Features (pLannotate 1.2.2; 25 found; start..end, strand, type, name):
     16..43      +  repeat_region  AAV2 ITR (fragment): inverted terminal repeat of adeno-associated virus serotype 2 inverted
     72..99      +  repeat_region  AAV2 ITR (fragment): inverted terminal repeat of adeno-associated virus serotype 2 inverted
    149..571     +  promoter       hSyn promoter (fragment): human synapsin I promoter; confers neuron-specific expression (Kügler et al., 2003)
    609..642     +  protein_bind   lox2272: Cre-mediated recombination occurs in the 8-bp core sequence (GGATACTT). lox2272 sites are compatible with each other, but incompatible with loxP or loxN sites (Lee and Saito, 1988). Cre recombinase
    643..692     -  intron         β-globin intron (fragment): internally truncated intron from human β-globin
    693..726     +  protein_bind   loxP: Cre-mediated recombination occurs in the 8-bp core sequence (GCATACAT). Cre recombinase
   1058..1285    -  CDS            Taar4 (fragment): TAAR4_MOUSE - Also known as Gm226. Experimental evidence at transcript level: Swiss-Prot protein existence level 2. Olfactory receptor specific for 2-phenylethylamine, a trace amine present at high concentration in the urine of carnivore species, playing a key role in fear and avoidance responses. 2-phenylethylamine acts as a kairomone in the chemical detection of carnivore odor and triggers fear in mice. This receptor is probably mediated by the G(s)- class of G-proteins which activate adenylate cyclase. From Mus musculus (Mouse).
   1301..2032    -  CDS            cEGFP: cEGFP is a basic (constitutively fluorescent) green fluorescent protein published in 2008, derived from Aequorea victoria.
   2054..2590    -  CDS            DRD1: DRD1_RABIT - Protein inferred from homology: Swiss-Prot protein existence level 3. Dopamine receptor whose activity is mediated by G proteins which activate adenylyl cyclase. From Oryctolagus cuniculus (Rabbit).
   2722..2739    -  protein_bind   attB1 (fragment): mutant version of attB; core recombination site for the Gateway® BP reaction BP Clonase™
   2741..2803    -  sig_peptide    Igκ leader: leader sequence from mouse immunoglobulin κ light chain
   2816..2849    -  protein_bind   lox2272: Cre-mediated recombination occurs in the 8-bp core sequence (GGATACTT). lox2272 sites are compatible with each other, but incompatible with loxP or loxN sites (Lee and Saito, 1988). Cre recombinase
   2850..2899    -  intron         β-globin intron (fragment): internally truncated intron from human β-globin
   2900..2933    -  protein_bind   loxP: Cre-mediated recombination occurs in the 8-bp core sequence (GCATACAT). Cre recombinase
   2934..2958    +  misc_feature   MCS (fragment): pBluescript multiple cloning site
   2958..3546    +  misc_feature   WPRE: woodchuck hepatitis virus posttranscriptional regulatory element
   3578..4054    +  polyA_signal   hGH poly(A) signal: human growth hormone polyadenylation signal
   4094..4234    +  repeat_region  AAV2 ITR: inverted terminal repeat of adeno-associated virus serotype 2 inverted
   4239..4290    -  misc_feature   bom (fragment): basis of mobility region from pBR322
   4309..4764    +  rep_origin     f1 ori (sequence partly withheld): f1 bacteriophage origin of replication; arrow indicates direction of (+) strand synthesis
   4765..4814    -  misc_feature   bom (fragment): basis of mobility region from pBR322
   4916..4951    -  CDS            rop (fragment): Rop protein, which maintains plasmids at low copy number; rop
   5046..5150    +  promoter       AmpR promoter: bla
   5151..6011    +  CDS            AmpR: β-lactamase; bla; confers resistance to ampicillin, carbenicillin, and related antibiotics
   6182..6770    +  rep_origin     ori: high-copy-number ColE1/pMB1/pBR322/pUC origin of replication
>Addgene plasmid #208707 | pAAV-hSyn-DIO-GRAB-gDA3m | addgene full sequence | sequence record 412469 | Addgene NGS Result
ATGTCCTGCAGGCAGCTGCGCGCTCGCTCGCTCACTGAGGCCGCCCGGGCGTCGGGCGACCTTTGGTCGC
CCGGCCTCAGTGAGCGAGCGAGCGCGCAGAGAGGGAGTGGCCAACTCCATCACTAGGGGTTCCTGCGGCC
GCACGCGTATGAGGCGGGGTGGGGGTGCCTACCTGACGACCGACCCCGACCCACTGGACAAGCACCCAAC
CCCCATTCCCCAAATTGCGCATCCCCTATCAGAGAGGGGGAGGGGAAACAGGATGCGGCGAGGCGCGTGC
GCACTGCCAGCTTCAGCACCGCGGACAGTGCCTTCGCCCCCGCCTGGCGGCGCGCGCCACCGCCGCCTCA
GCACTGAAGGCGCGCTGACGTCACTCGCCGGTCCCCCGCAAACTCCCCTTCCCGGCCACCTTGGTCGCGT
CCGCGCCGCCGCCGGCCCAGCCGGACCGCACCACGCGAGGCGCGAGATAGGGGGGCACGGGCGCGACCAT
CTGCGCTGCGGCGCCGGCGACTCAGCGCTGCCTCAGTCTGCGGTGGGCAGCGGAGGAGTCGTGTCGTGCC
TGAGAGCGCAGTCGAGAAACCGGTGCCACCTCTAGAGTCGACTCCGGAATAACTTCGTATAGGATACTTT
ATACGAAGTTATGCAGAATGGTAGCTGGATTGTAGCTGCTATTAGCAATATGAAACCTCTTAATAACTTC
GTATAGCATACATTATACGAAGTTATGGCGCATATGTCAGGTTGGGTGCTGACCGTTTTGTGTGATGGGT
TGGATCTTCTCCAGAGAGACGTCAGTGTCATAGTCCAATATGACCGATAGGGCTGGGGACAGCTTCTCCA
AGGGTCTGGCGATGCCAGCTGCCTCCTCCTTTTTCAGGTCCTCAGAGGAGCCCACAGCATGTGGGATCAG
GTAAACCAGATTGCACTCCTTGGAGATGGAGCCTCGTGGCTCATGATGGCTGGAAAACATCGCGGCCCCA
TTGTTATTGATACTCACCGTCTCTATGGCATTATTCGTCGCAGGGCAAAGTCTGTAGCATCCTAAGAGGG
TTGAAAATGCCTTCCGAAAATCAGCATTAAAGGCATAAATGATGGGGTTCAAGGATGAATTAGCCCACCC
AAACCACACAAACACGTCAAAGGTGTTGGAATCAATGCAGAAGGGCTGCGTCTCCCCAGACCCACAGAAG
GGCAAAATGCAGTTCAAGATGAAGAAAGGTAGCCAACAGCACACAAACACACCCATGATCACCGACAGAG
TCTTCAGGACTTTAGTTTCTCTTTTCAGTTGGTCATGATTGTTGTACTCCAGCTTGTGCCCCAGGATGTT
GCCGTCCTCCTTGAAGTCGATGCCCTTCAGCTCGATGCGGTTCACCAGGGTGTCGCCCTCGAACTTCACC
TCGGCGCGGGTCTTGTAAAAGCCGTCATTCTTGAAGAAGATGGTGCGCTCCTGGATGTAGCCTTCGGGCA
TGGCGGACTTGAAGAAGTCGTGCTGCTTCATGTGGTCGGGGTAGCGGCTGAAGCACTGCACGCCGTAGGT
CAGGGTGGTCACGAGGGTGGGCCAGGGCACGGGCAGCTTGCCGGTGGTGCAGATGAACTTCAGGGTCAGC
TTGCCGTAGGTGGCATCGCCCTCACCCTCGCCGGACACGCTGAACTTGTGGCCGTTTACGTCGCCGTCCA
GCTCGACCAGGATGGGCACCACCCCGGTGAACAGCTCCTCGCCCTTGCTCACCATCAGCCCTCCGGTACC
GCCCTTGTACAGCTCGTCCATGCCGAGAGTGATCCCGGCGGCGGTCACGAACTCCAGCAGGACCATGTGA
TCGCGCTTCTCGTTGGGGTCTTTCGAAAGTTTGGACTGCACGCTCAGGTAGTGGTTGTCGGGCAGCAGCA
CGGGGCCGTCGCCGATGGGGGTGTTCTGCTGGTAGTGGTAGGCGAGCTGCACGCCACCGTCCTCGATGTT
GTGGCGGATCCCGAAGTTCGCCTTGATGCCGTTCTTCTGCTTGTCGGCCTTGATATAGACATAAATGAGT
GAATTCAGCTGTTTCTGAGCAATCCTGTAGATCCTGGTGTACAAGACAATCATGATGGCCACAGGGATGT
AAAAGCTTATTACAGAGGATGAGATGGCATATGTCCTGCTGAGGCTGGAGTCACAGTTGTCTATGGTCTC
AGCCAGGGAAGTGGCATTTCCATCAGAGGGGCTTGTGGGTTTTGCCTTGTGCCAGCTGAGCTGCACTGGG
ATGAAGGAGATGAGTACAGACAAGGTCCATGCCACACTGATCAGGATGAAGGCTGCCTTGGGGGTCATCT
TTCTCTCATACCGGGCAGGGCTGGAGATAGCCCAATACCTGTCCACGCTGATCACACAGAGGTTGAGGAT
GGATGCAGTGGAGCACATGATGTCAAAGGCCACCCAGATGTTACAGAAGGACCCAAAGGGCCAGAAGCCA
GCAATCTCAGCCACTGCCTTCCAGGGCATGACCAGGACGGCCACCAAGAGATCTGACACAGCCAAGGAGA
TGACAAAGAAGTTGGTCACCTTGGACCGCAGGTGTCGGAACCTGATAACGGCAGCACAGACCAGCGTGTT
CCCCAGGAGCGTGGACAGGATGAGCAGCGACAGGAAACAGGCAGTGAGGATACGAACAGAGAAGTCCCTC
TCCACCACCAGCCCAGTCCCGTCCATGGCAGAGGTGTTCAGAGTCCTACCGGTGGTGCCAACTTTTTTGT
ACAAACTTGTGTCACCAGTGGAACCTGGAACCCAGAGCAGCAGTACCCATAGCAGGAGTGTGTCTGTCTC
CATGGTGGCGCTAGCATAACTTCGTATAAAGTATCCTATACGAAGTTATTTGCCTTAACCCAGAAATTAT
CACTGTTATTCTTTAGAATGGTGCAAAGAATAACTTCGTATAATGTATGCTATACGAAGTTATGAATTCG
ATATCAAGCTTATCGATAATCAACCTCTGGATTACAAAATTTGTGAAAGATTGACTGGTATTCTTAACTA
TGTTGCTCCTTTTACGCTATGTGGATACGCTGCTTTAATGCCTTTGTATCATGCTATTGCTTCCCGTATG
GCTTTCATTTTCTCCTCCTTGTATAAATCCTGGTTGCTGTCTCTTTATGAGGAGTTGTGGCCCGTTGTCA
GGCAACGTGGCGTGGTGTGCACTGTGTTTGCTGACGCAACCCCCACTGGTTGGGGCATTGCCACCACCTG
TCAGCTCCTTTCCGGGACTTTCGCTTTCCCCCTCCCTATTGCCACGGCGGAACTCATCGCCGCCTGCCTT
GCCCGCTGCTGGACAGGGGCTCGGCTGTTGGGCACTGACAATTCCGTGGTGTTGTCGGGGAAATCATCGT
CCTTTCCTTGGCTGCTCGCCTATGTTGCCACCTGGATTCTGCGCGGGACGTCCTTCTGCTACGTCCCTTC
GGCCCTCAATCCAGCGGACCTTCCTTCCCGCGGCCTGCTGCCGGCTCTGCGGCCTCTTCCGCGTCTTCGC
CTTCGCCCTCAGACGAGTCGGATCTCCCTTTGGGCCGCCTCCCCGCATCGATACCGAGCGCTGCTCGAGA
GATCTACGGGTGGCATCCCTGTGACCCCTCCCCAGTGCCTCTCCTGGCCCTGGAAGTTGCCACTCCAGTG
CCCACCAGCCTTGTCCTAATAAAATTAAGTTGCATCATTTTGTCTGACTAGGTGTCCTTCTATAATATTA
TGGGGTGGAGGGGGGTGGTATGGAGCAAGGGGCAAGTTGGGAAGACAACCTGTAGGGCCTGCGGGGTCTA
TTGGGAACCAAGCTGGAGTGCAGTGGCACAATCTTGGCTCACTGCAATCTCCGCCTCCTGGGTTCAAGCG
ATTCTCCTGCCTCAGCCTCCCGAGTTGTTGGGATTCCAGGCATGCATGACCAGGCTCAGCTAATTTTTGT
TTTTTTGGTAGAGACGGGGTTTCACCATATTGGCCAGGCTGGTCTCCAACTCCTAATCTCAGGTGATCTA
CCCACCTTGGCCTCCCAAATTGCTGGGATTACAGGCGTGAACCACTGCTCCCTTCCCTGTCCTTCTGATT
TTGTAGGTAACCACGTGCGGACCGAGCGGCCGCAGGAACCCCTAGTGATGGAGTTGGCCACTCCCTCTCT
GCGCGCTCGCTCGCTCACTGAGGCCGGGCGACCAAAGGTCGCCCGACGCCCGGGCTTTGCCCGGGCGGCC
TCAGTGAGCGAGCGAGCGCGCAGCTGCCTGCAGGGGCGCCTGATGCGGTATTTTCTCCTTACGCATCTGT
GCGGTATTTCACACCGCATA
[95 nt withheld, positions 4291-4385]
T
[46 nt withheld, positions 4387-4432]
C
[141 nt withheld, positions 4434-4574]
CCTTTGACGTTGGAGTCCACGTTCTTT
[37 nt withheld, positions 4602-4638]
ACTCTATCTCGGGCTATTCTTTTGATTTATAAGGGATTTTGCCGATTTCGGTCTATTGGTTAAAAAATGA
GCTGATTTAACAAAAATTTAACGCGAATTTTAACAAAATATTAACGTTTACAATTTTATGGTGCACTCTC
AGTACAATCTGCTCTGATGCCGCATAGTTAAGCCAGCCCCGACACCCGCCAACACCCGCTGACGCGCCCT
GACGGGCTTGTCTGCTCCCGGCATCCGCTTACAGACAAGCTGTGACCGTCTCCGGGAGCTGCATGTGTCA
GAGGTTTTCACCGTCATCACCGAAACGCGCGAGACGAAAGGGCCTCGTGATACGCCTATTTTTATAGGTT
AATGTCATGATAATAATGGTTTCTTAGACGTCAGGTGGCACTTTTCGGGGAAATGTGCGCGGAACCCCTA
TTTGTTTATTTTTCTAAATACATTCAAATATGTATCCGCTCATGAGACAATAACCCTGATAAATGCTTCA
ATAATATTGAAAAAGGAAGAGTATGAGTATTCAACATTTCCGTGTCGCCCTTATTCCCTTTTTTGCGGCA
TTTTGCCTTCCTGTTTTTGCTCACCCAGAAACGCTGGTGAAAGTAAAAGATGCTGAAGATCAGTTGGGTG
CACGAGTGGGTTACATCGAACTGGATCTCAACAGCGGTAAGATCCTTGAGAGTTTTCGCCCCGAAGAACG
TTTTCCAATGATGAGCACTTTTAAAGTTCTGCTATGTGGCGCGGTATTATCCCGTATTGACGCCGGGCAA
GAGCAACTCGGTCGCCGCATACACTATTCTCAGAATGACTTGGTTGAGTACTCACCAGTCACAGAAAAGC
ATCTTACGGATGGCATGACAGTAAGAGAATTATGCAGTGCTGCCATAACCATGAGTGATAACACTGCGGC
CAACTTACTTCTGACAACGATCGGAGGACCGAAGGAGCTAACCGCTTTTTTGCACAACATGGGGGATCAT
GTAACTCGCCTTGATCGTTGGGAACCGGAGCTGAATGAAGCCATACCAAACGACGAGCGTGACACCACGA
TGCCTGTAGCAATGGCAACAACGTTGCGCAAACTATTAACTGGCGAACTACTTACTCTAGCTTCCCGGCA
ACAATTAATAGACTGGATGGAGGCGGATAAAGTTGCAGGACCACTTCTGCGCTCGGCCCTTCCGGCTGGC
TGGTTTATTGCTGATAAATCTGGAGCCGGTGAGCGTGGGTCTCGCGGTATCATTGCAGCACTGGGGCCAG
ATGGTAAGCCCTCCCGTATCGTAGTTATCTACACGACGGGGAGTCAGGCAACTATGGATGAACGAAATAG
ACAGATCGCTGAGATAGGTGCCTCACTGATTAAGCATTGGTAACTGTCAGACCAAGTTTACTCATATATA
CTTTAGATTGATTTAAAACTTCATTTTTAATTTAAAAGGATCTAGGTGAAGATCCTTTTTGATAATCTCA
TGACCAAAATCCCTTAACGTGAGTTTTCGTTCCACTGAGCGTCAGACCCCGTAGAAAAGATCAAAGGATC
TTCTTGAGATCCTTTTTTTCTGCGCGTAATCTGCTGCTTGCAAACAAAAAAACCACCGCTACCAGCGGTG
GTTTGTTTGCCGGATCAAGAGCTACCAACTCTTTTTCCGAAGGTAACTGGCTTCAGCAGAGCGCAGATAC
CAAATACTGTTCTTCTAGTGTAGCCGTAGTTAGGCCACCACTTCAAGAACTCTGTAGCACCGCCTACATA
CCTCGCTCTGCTAATCCTGTTACCAGTGGCTGCTGCCAGTGGCGATAAGTCGTGTCTTACCGGGTTGGAC
TCAAGACGATAGTTACCGGATAAGGCGCAGCGGTCGGGCTGAACGGGGGGTTCGTGCACACAGCCCAGCT
TGGAGCGAACGACCTACACCGAACTGAGATACCTACAGCGTGAGCTATGAGAAAGCGCCACGCTTCCCGA
AGGGAGAAAGGCGGACAGGTATCCGGTAAGCGGCAGGGTCGGAACAGGAGAGCGCACGAGGGAGCTTCCA
GGGGGAAACGCCTGGTATCTTTATAGTCCTGTCGGGTTTCGCCACCTCTGACTTGAGCGTCGATTTTTGT
GATGCTCGTCAGGGGGGCGGAGCCTATGGAAAAACGCCAGCAACGCGGCCTTTTTACGGTTCCTGGCCTT
TTGCTGGCCTTTTGCTCAC
